Addgene plasmid #131817: pBW014
Purpose: Vector with aTc inducible M. laminosus Fd1 mutant with the estrogen recepor-ligand binding domain fused between amino acids 55 and 56
Depositing lab: Jonathan Silberg. Depositing organization: Rice University. Publication: Combinatorial design of chemical-dependent protein switches for controlling intracellular electron transfer. Wu B, Atkinson JT, Kahanda D, Bennett GN, Silberg JJ. bioRxiv May 23, 2019 10.1101/645978v1.
Backbone
  Vector backbone: ColE1
  Total vector size (bp): 4046
  Vector type: Synthetic Biology
Growth in bacteria
  Bacterial resistance: Chloramphenicol, 25 μg/mL
  Growth temperature: 37°C
  Growth strain: DH5alpha
  Copy number: High Copy
Gene/Insert
  Gene/Insert name: M. laminosus Fd1 mutant with the estrogen recepor-ligand binding domain fused between amino acids 55 and 56
  Species: Synthetic
Terms and licenses: Academic/Nonprofit Terms; Industry Terms: Not Available to Industry
Depositor comments: For detailed annotations see the GenBank file under Resource Information/Supplemental Documents. Please visit https://www.biorxiv.org/content/10.1101/645978v1 for BioRxiv preprint
How to cite: pBW014 was a gift from Jonathan Silberg (Addgene plasmid # 131817 ; http://n2t.net/addgene:131817 ; RRID:Addgene_131817)
