[The description below was written by a language model from this plasmid's Addgene catalogue record and pLannotate feature annotations shown in this document.]
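Description:
pBW014 is a small (about 4 kb) high-copy bacterial plasmid for synthetic biology work in E. coli. It replicates from a ColE1/pMB1-type origin and is selected with chloramphenicol through a cat gene driven by its own promoter and followed by the lambda t0 terminator.

The payload is an engineered ferredoxin "switch": the Fd1 ferredoxin (petF) of the cyanobacterium Mastigocladus laminosus, a small iron-sulfur electron carrier, split by insertion of the ligand-binding domain of the human estrogen receptor (ESR1) between residues 55 and 56. The automated annotation detects the N-terminal ferredoxin fragment followed by the ESR1 fragment. It does not separately call the short C-terminal ferredoxin segment, which by the catalogue description should lie between the receptor domain and the downstream terminators. Expression is driven by the PLtetO-1 promoter, a phage lambda PL derivative carrying tet operator sites, and is terminated by tandem rrnB T1 and T7Te terminators. The plasmid supplies its own regulator: TetR is expressed from a fragment of the constitutive J23119 promoter, with a second rrnB T1 terminator behind it. TetR keeps PLtetO-1 repressed until anhydrotetracycline (aTc) is added.

This gives two layers of chemical control. aTc sets how much fusion protein is made. The inserted receptor domain is intended to make the ferredoxin's activity depend on a receptor ligand, consistent with the associated work on chemical-dependent protein switches for controlling intracellular electron transfer. The record does not name the specific ligand or the partner redox proteins used to read out electron flow.
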