Features (pLannotate 1.2.2; 13 found; start..end, strand, type, name):
    148..221     +  promoter       PLtetO-1 promoter: modified phage lambda PL promoter with tet operator sites (Lutz and Bujard, 1997)
    253..423     +  CDS            petF (fragment): FER_MASLA - Experimental evidence at protein level: Swiss-Prot protein existence level 1. Ferredoxins are iron-sulfur proteins that transfer electrons in a wide variety of metabolic reactions. From Mastigocladus laminosus (Fischerella sp.).
    463..1290    +  CDS            ESR1 (fragment): ESR1_HUMAN - Also known as ESR, NR3A1. Experimental evidence at protein level: Swiss-Prot protein existence level 1. [Isoform 3]: Involved in activation of NOS3 and endothelial nitric oxide production (PubMed:21937726). Isoforms lacking one or several functional domains are thought to modulate transcriptional activity by competitive ligand or DNA binding and/or heterodimerization with the full-length receptor (PubMed:10970861). Binds to ERE and inhibits isoform 1 (PubMed:10970861). From Homo sapiens (Human).
   1419..1490    +  terminator     rrnB T1 terminator: transcription terminator T1 from the E. coli rrnB gene
   1506..1533    +  terminator     T7Te terminator: phage T7 early transcription terminator
   1540..1584    +  misc_feature   MCS (fragment): pUC18/19 multiple cloning site
   1591..1619    +  promoter       J23119 promoter (fragment): bacterial promoter (Registry of Standard Biological Parts BBa J23119)
   1654..2280    +  CDS            TetR: tetracycline repressor TetR; tetR; TetR binds to the tetracycline operator tetO to inhibit transcription. This inhibition can be relieved by adding tetracycline or doxycycline.
   2286..2372    +  terminator     rrnB T1 terminator: Escherichia coli rrnB; transcription terminator T1 from the E. coli rrnB gene
   2537..3125    -  rep_origin     ori: high-copy-number ColE1/pMB1/pBR322/pUC origin of replication
   3213..3307    -  terminator     lambda t0 terminator: transcription terminator from phage lambda
   3331..3987    -  CDS            cat: CAT_ECOLX - Experimental evidence at protein level: Swiss-Prot protein existence level 1. This enzyme is an effector of chloramphenicol resistance in bacteria. From Escherichia coli. This protein is used as a marker in many commonly used cloning vectors, such as pACYC184.
   3988..39      -  promoter       cat promoter (across the origin): promoter of the E. coli cat gene encoding chloramphenicol acetyltransferase
>Addgene plasmid #131817 | pBW014 | addgene full sequence | sequence record 259073 | Addgene NGS Result
TATTTCATTATGGTGAAAGTTGGAACCTCTTACGGGCCGGCCAACGTCTCATTTTCGCCAGATATCGACG
TCTAAGAAACCATTATTATCATGACATTAACCTATAAAAATAGGCGTATCACGAGGCCCTTTCGTCTTGA
CCTCGAGTCCCTATCAGTGATAGAGATTGACATCCCTATCAGTGATAGAGATACTGAGCACATCAGCAGG
ACGCACTGACCTAAAAATCCGATCCCTCTTTAGTTCTCAATCATGGCAACCTATAAAGTTACACTTATTA
ACGAAGCTGAAGGTCTAAACAAAACAATTGAAGTTCCAGATGATCAGTACATTTTAGATGCGGCTGAAGA
AGCTGGTATAGACTTACCGTATTCTTGTCGTGCTGGTGCTTGCTCTACCTGTGCTGGTAAACTCATATCC
GGTGCTGCAGCTGGGGGCGGAGGTTCTGGAGGTGGTGGGTCCAAGAAGAATTCACTGGCGTTGTCGCTTA
CGGCTGACCAAATGGTTTCTGCTCTGCTTGACGCCGAACCTCCGATCCTGTACTCTGAATACGACCCGAC
TCGTCCTTTTTCAGAGGCGAGTATGATGGGGCTGCTTACGAATCTGGCAGACCGCGAGTTGGTACATATG
ATTAATTGGGCTAAACGTGTGCCGGGTTTCGTGGACTTGACCCTGCATGACCAGGTCCACCTGTTAGAAT
GCGCCTGGTTAGAGATTTTAATGATCGGACTTGTCTGGCGTAGCATGGAACACCCCGGAAAACTGTTATT
TGCCCCTAACTTGCTGCTGGACCGCAACCAGGGGAAGTGTGTCGAAGGAATGGTGGAAATTTTCGACATG
CTTCTTGCCACTTCCTCGCGTTTTCGTATGATGAATTTACAGGGAGAAGAGTTCGTTTGTTTAAAGTCAA
TCATCTTACTGAATAGCGGGGTTTACACATTCTTATCTTCCACTCTTAAATCACTGGAGGAGAAAGACCA
TATTCACCGTGTCCTGGACAAGATCACAGATACTCTTATCCATCTTATGGCGAAGGCAGGCTTAACACTT
CAACAGCAACATCAGCGCCTTGCTCAGCTTCTGTTGATTTTAAGCCATATCCGTCACATGTCAAACAAGG
GTATGGAACACCTTTACAGTATGAAGTGTAAGAACGTCGTTCCATTGTATGATTTGTTACTGGAAATGCT
TGACGCTCACCGTCTGCATGCACCTGGTGGCGGTGGCTCTGGTGGAGGCGGGAGCGCAGCTGCATCCGGT
ACTGTCGATCAAAGCGATCAGTCATTTTTAGACGACGATCAAATTGAAGCTGGATACGTTCTCACCTGCG
TTGCTTACCCAACTTCCGATTGCGTCATCGAAACACACAAAGAAGAAGAGCTTTACTAAGAATTCTGATA
ATAATCTAGACCAGGCATCAAATAAAACGAAAGGCTCAGTCGAAAGACTGGGCCTTTCGTTTTATCTGTT
GTTTGTCGGTGAACGCTCTCTACTAGAGTCACACTGGCTCACCTTCGGGTGGGCCTTTCTGCGTTTATAG
GTACCCGTGGATCCTCTAGAGTCGACCTGCAGGCATGCAAGCTTTTTACGGCTAGCTCAGTCCTAGGTAT
AGTGCTAGCCCAGCCAGAGAAACACTCTTTAACAGGGGGTAGTATGATGTCTCGTTTAGATAAAAGTAAA
GTGATTAACAGCGCATTAGAGCTGCTTAATGAGGTCGGAATCGAAGGTTTAACAACCCGTAAACTCGCCC
AGAAGCTAGGTGTAGAGCAGCCTACATTGTATTGGCATGTAAAAAATAAGCGGGCTTTGCTCGACGCCTT
AGCCATTGAGATGTTAGATAGGCACCATACTCACTTTTGCCCTTTAGAAGGGGAAAGCTGGCAAGATTTT
TTACGTAATAACGCTAAAAGTTTTAGATGTGCTTTACTAAGTCATCGCGATGGAGCAAAAGTACATTTAG
GTACACGGCCTACAGAAAAACAGTATGAAACTCTCGAAAATCAATTAGCCTTTTTATGCCAACAAGGTTT
TTCACTAGAGAATGCATTATATGCACTCAGCGCAGTGGGGCATTTTACTTTAGGTTGCGTATTGGAAGAT
CAAGAGCATCAAGTCGCTAAAGAAGAAAGGGAAACACCTACTACTGATAGTATGCCGCCATTATTACGAC
AAGCTATCGAATTATTTGATCACCAAGGTGCAGAGCCAGCCTTCTTATTCGGCCTTGAATTGATCATATG
CGGATTAGAAAAACAACTTAAATGTGAAAGTGGGTCTTAAGGCATCAAATAAAACGAAAGGCTCAGTCGA
AAGACTGGGCCTTTCGTTTTATCTGTTGTTTGTCGGTGAACGCTCTCCTGAGTAGGACAAATCCGCCGCC
CTAGACCTAGGGCGTTCGGCTGCGGCGAGCGGTATCAGCTCACTCAAAGGCGGTAATACGGTTATCCACA
GAATCAGGGGATAACGCATGCAAGAACATGTGAGCAAAAGGCCAGCAAAAGGCCAGGAACCGTAAAAAGG
CCGCGTTGCTGGCGTTTTTCCATAGGCTCCGCCCCCCTGACGAGCATCACAAAAATCGACGCTCAAGTCA
GAGGTGGCGAAACCCGACAGGACTATAAAGATACCAGGCGTTTCCCCCTGGAAGCTCCCTCGTGCGCTCT
CCTGTTCCGACCCTGCCGCTTACCGGATACCTGTCCGCCTTTCTCCCTTCGGGAAGCGTGGCGCTTTCTC
ATAGCTCACGCTGTAGGTATCTCAGTTCGGTGTAGGTCGTTCGCTCCAAGCTGGGCTGTGTGCACGAACC
CCCCGTTCAGCCCGACCGCTGCGCCTTATCCGGTAACTATCGTCTTGAGTCCAACCCGGTAAGACACGAC
TTATCGCCACTGGCAGCAGCCACTGGTAACAGGATTAGCAGAGCGAGGTATGTAGGCGGTGCTACAGAGT
TCTTGAAGTGGTGGCCTAACTACGGCTACACTAGAAGGACAGTATTTGGTATCTGCGCTCTGCTGAAGCC
AGTTACCTTCGGAAAAAGAGTTGGTAGCTCTTGATCCGGCAAACAAACCACCGCTGGTAGCGGTGGTTTT
TTTGTTTGCAAGCAGCAGATTACGCGCAGAAAAAAAGGATCTCAAGAAGATCCTTTGATCTTTTCTACGG
GGTCTGACGCTCAGTGGAACGAAAACTCACGTTAAGGGATTTTGGTCATGACTAGTGCTTGGATTCTCAC
CAATAAAAAACGCCCGGCGGCAACCGAGCGTTCTGAACAAATCCAGATGGAGTTCTGAGGTCATTACTGG
ATCTATCAACAGGAGTCCAAGCGAGCTCGATATCAAATTACGCCCCGCCCTGCCACTCATCGCAGTACTG
TTGTAATTCATTAAGCATTCTGCCGACATGGAAGCCATCACAAACGGCATGATGAACCTGAATCGCCAGC
GGCATCAGCACCTTGTCGCCTTGCGTATAATATTTGCCCATGGTGAAAACGGGGGCGAAGAAGTTGTCCA
TATTGGCCACGTTTAAATCAAAACTGGTGAAACTCACCCAGGGATTGGCTGAGACGAAAAACATATTCTC
AATAAACCCTTTAGGGAAATAGGCCAGGTTTTCACCATAACACGCCACATCTTGCGAATATATGTGTAGA
AACTGCCGGAAATCGTCGTGGTATTCACTCCAGAGCGATGAAAACGTTTCAGTTTGCTCATGGAAAACGG
TGTAACAAGGGTGAACACTATCCCATATCACCAGCTCACCGTCTTTCATTGCCATACGAAATTCCGGATG
AGCATTCATCAGGCGGGCAAGAATGTGAATAAAGGCCGGATAAAACTTGTGCTTATTTTTCTTTACGGTC
TTTAAAAAGGCCGTAATATCCAGCTGAACGGTCTGGTTATAGGTACATTGAGCAACTGACTGAAATGCCT
CAAAATGTTCTTTACGATGCCATTGGGATATATCAACGGTGGTATATCCAGTGATTTTTTTCTCCATTTT
AGCTTCCTTAGCTCCTGAAAATCTCGATAACTCAAAAAATACGACCGGTAGTGATCT
